Addgene plasmid #143514: TFORF1517
Purpose: Lentiviral vector for overexpressing transcription factor ORFs with unique 24-bp barcodes. Barcodes facilitate identification of transcription factors in pooled screens.
Depositing lab: Feng Zhang. Depositing organization: Broad Institute. Publication: A transcription factor atlas of directed differentiation. Joung J, Ma S, Tay T, Geiger-Schuller KR, Kirchgatterer PC, Verdine VK, Guo B, Arias-Garcia MA, Allen WE, Singh A, Kuksenko O, Abudayyeh OO, Gootenberg JS, Fu Z, Macrae RK, Buenrostro JD, Regev A, Zhang F. Cell. 2023 Jan 5;186(1):209-229.e26. doi: 10.1016/j.cell.2022.11.026. PubMed 36608654.
Backbone
  Vector backbone: pLX_TRC317
  Backbone manufacturer: Broad Institute Genetic Perturbation Platform
  Backbone size w/o insert (bp): 8264
  Vector type: Mammalian Expression, Lentiviral
  Selectable markers: Puromycin
Growth in bacteria
  Bacterial resistance: Ampicillin, 100 μg/mL
  Growth temperature: 37°C
  Growth strain: NEB Stable
  Copy number: High Copy
Gene/Insert
  Gene/Insert name: FOXD4L4
  Species: H. sapiens (human)
  Insert size (bp): 1352
  Entrez Gene: FOXD4L4 (a.k.a. FOXD4L2, FOXD4b, bA460E7.2)
  Promoter: EF1a
  Cloning method: Unknown
  Sequencing primers: 5′ GGGTGGAGACTGAAGTTAGGCCAG; 3′ CACATAGCGTAAAAGGAGCAACATAG
Terms and licenses: Academic/Nonprofit Terms; Industry Terms: Not Available to Industry
Depositor comments: NM_199244,ENST00000377413 . The transcription factor ORF portion of this plasmid was synthesized by Genewiz. Please test multiple small colonies in case of plasmid recombination. To make this collection available in a timely manner, a portion of this collection was not fully sequenced by Addgene. If an Addgene verified full plasmid sequence is not available, please contact us prior to placing an order to request the full sequence.
How to cite: TFORF1517 was a gift from Feng Zhang (Addgene plasmid # 143514 ; http://n2t.net/addgene:143514 ; RRID:Addgene_143514)
