[The description below was written by a language model from this plasmid's Addgene catalogue record and pLannotate feature annotations shown in this document.]
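Description:
TFORF1517 is a third-generation-style, self-inactivating lentiviral expression plasmid built on the pLX_TRC317 backbone, and it carries the human forkhead transcription factor FOXD4L4 (also known as FOXD4L2 or FOXD4b) as a synthesized open reading frame. It belongs to a large barcoded collection of transcription factor ORFs. In bacteria it is maintained through a high-copy ColE1/pUC-type origin and selected with ampicillin via the bla gene. An f1 origin and remnants of a lac/T7/T3 cloning region are also present in the backbone. The depositor notes that the plasmid can recombine, as is common for LTR-containing vectors.

The viral cassette begins with an RSV promoter fused to a truncated HIV-1 5' LTR, which makes genomic RNA production independent of Tat. This is followed by the Ψ packaging signal with a partial gag sequence and the Rev response element for nuclear export of the unspliced genome. Within the transfer region, an SV40 early promoter drives puromycin N-acetyltransferase for selection of transduced mammalian cells, and a cPPT/CTS element aids nuclear import of the provirus. The EF-1α promoter then drives constitutive expression of the FOXD4L4 coding sequence. A WPRE downstream enhances transcript stability and expression, and the ΔU3 3' LTR inactivates the viral promoter after integration. An SV40 polyadenylation signal lies beyond the 3' LTR.

According to the record, each ORF in the collection is paired with a unique 24-bp barcode so that transcription factors can be identified in pooled overexpression screens, such as directed differentiation studies. The feature table does not annotate the barcode, so its position is not stated.
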