Features (pLannotate 1.2.2; 31 found; start..end, strand, type, name):
      5..231     +  promoter       RSV promoter: Rous sarcoma virus enhancer/promoter
    232..412     +  LTR            5' LTR (truncated): truncated 5' long terminal repeat (LTR) from HIV-1
    459..584     +  misc_feature   HIV-1 Ψ: packaging signal of human immunodeficiency virus type 1
    568..931     +  CDS            HIV-1 gag (fragment): gag protein from human immunodeficiency virus 1; gag
   1077..1310    +  misc_feature   RRE: The Rev response element (RRE) of HIV-1 allows for Rev-dependent mRNA export from the nucleus to the cytoplasm.
   1687..1713    +  CDS            Rev (fragment): human immunodeficiency virus 1 (HIV-1) Rev protein; rev; enhances nuclear export of unspliced and incompletely spliced viral mRNAs
   1720..1743    +  promoter       SV40 promoter (fragment): SV40 early promoter
   1744..1815    +  promoter       SV40 promoter (fragment): SV40 enhancer and early promoter
   1839..1974    +  rep_origin     SV40 ori: SV40 origin of replication
   2020..2616    +  CDS            PuroR (fragment): puromycin N-acetyltransferase; pac from Streptomyces; confers resistance to puromycin
   2665..2782    +  misc_feature   cPPT/CTS: central polypurine tract and central termination sequence of HIV-1
   2847..2913    +  CDS            small t antigen (fragment): SV40 (simian virus 40) small t antigen
   2920..4098    +  promoter       EF-1α promoter: strong constitutive promoter for human elongation factor EF-1α
   4115..5362    +  CDS            FOXD4L4: FX4L4_HUMAN - Also known as FOXD4B Experimental evidence at protein level: Swiss-Prot protein existence level 1. From Homo sapiens (Human).
   5378..5431    +  promoter       U6 promoter (fragment): RNA polymerase III promoter for human U6 snRNA
   5473..6061    +  misc_feature   WPRE: woodchuck hepatitis virus posttranscriptional regulatory element
   6112..6131    +  misc_feature   cPPT/CTS (fragment): central polypurine tract and central termination sequence of HIV-1
   6133..6366    +  LTR            3' LTR (ΔU3): self-inactivating 3' long terminal repeat (LTR) from HIV-1
   6444..6565    +  polyA_signal   SV40 poly(A) signal: SV40 polyadenylation signal
   6605..6740    +  rep_origin     SV40 ori: SV40 origin of replication
   6761..6779    -  promoter       T7 promoter: promoter for bacteriophage T7 RNA polymerase
   6787..6942    +  CDS            lacZα (fragment): LacZα fragment of β-galactosidase; lacZ fragment
   6947..7375    +  rep_origin     f1 ori (sequence partly withheld): f1 bacteriophage origin of replication; arrow indicates direction of (+) strand synthesis
   7428..7532    +  promoter       AmpR promoter: bla
   7533..8393    +  CDS            AmpR: β-lactamase; bla; confers resistance to ampicillin, carbenicillin, and related antibiotics
   8564..9152    +  rep_origin     ori: high-copy-number ColE1/pMB1/pBR322/pUC origin of replication
   9335..9427    +  CDS            lacI (fragment): lac repressor; lacI; The lac repressor binds to the lac operator to inhibit transcription in E. coli. This inhibition can be relieved by adding lactose or isopropyl-β-D-thiogalactopyranoside (IPTG).
   9440..9461    +  protein_bind   CAP binding site: CAP binding activates transcription in the presence of cAMP. E. coli catabolite activator protein
   9476..9506    +  promoter       lac promoter: promoter for the E. coli lac operon
   9514..9530    +  protein_bind   lac operator: The lac repressor binds to the lac operator to inhibit transcription in E. coli. This inhibition can be relieved by adding lactose or isopropyl-β-D-thiogalactopyranoside (IPTG). lac repressor encoded by lacI
   9575..9593    +  promoter       T3 promoter: promoter for bacteriophage T3 RNA polymerase
>Addgene plasmid #143514 | TFORF1517 | addgene full sequence | sequence record 400356 | Addgene NGS Result
TTAATGTAGTCTTATGCAATACTCTTGTAGTCTTGCAACATGGTAACGATGAGTTAGCAACATGCCTTAC
AAGGAGAGAAAAAGCACCGTGCATGCCGATTGGTGGAAGTAAGGTGGTACGATCGTGCCTTATTAGGAAG
GCAACAGACGGGTCTGACATGGATTGGACGAACCACTGAATTGCCGCATTGCAGAGATATTGTATTTAAG
TGCCTAGCTCGATACATAAACGGGTCTCTCTGGTTAGACCAGATCTGAGCCTGGGAGCTCTCTGGCTAAC
TAGGGAACCCACTGCTTAAGCCTCAATAAAGCTTGCCTTGAGTGCTTCAAGTAGTGTGTGCCCGTCTGTT
GTGTGACTCTGGTAACTAGAGATCCCTCAGACCCTTTTAGTCAGTGTGGAAAATCTCTAGCAGTGGCGCC
CGAACAGGGACTTGAAAGCGAAAGGGAAACCAGAGGAGCTCTCTCGACGCAGGACTCGGCTTGCTGAAGC
GCGCACGGCAAGAGGCGAGGGGCGGCGACTGGTGAGTACGCCAAAAATTTTGACTAGCGGAGGCTAGAAG
GAGAGAGATGGGTGCGAGAGCGTCAGTATTAAGCGGGGGAGAATTAGATCGCGATGGGAAAAAATTCGGT
TAAGGCCAGGGGGAAAGAAAAAATATAAATTAAAACATATAGTATGGGCAAGCAGGGAGCTAGAACGATT
CGCAGTTAATCCTGGCCTGTTAGAAACATCAGAAGGCTGTAGACAAATACTGGGACAGCTACAACCATCC
CTTCAGACAGGATCAGAAGAACTTAGATCATTATATAATACAGTAGCAACCCTCTATTGTGTGCATCAAA
GGATAGAGATAAAAGACACCAAGGAAGCTTTAGACAAGATAGAGGAAGAGCAAAACAAAAGTAAGACCAC
CGCACAGCAAGCGGCCGCTGATCTTCAGACCTGGAGGAGGAGATATGAGGGACAATTGGAGAAGTGAATT
ATATAAATATAAAGTAGTAAAAATTGAACCATTAGGAGTAGCACCCACCAAGGCAAAGAGAAGAGTGGTG
CAGAGAGAAAAAAGAGCAGTGGGAATAGGAGCTTTGTTCCTTGGGTTCTTGGGAGCAGCAGGAAGCACTA
TGGGCGCAGCGTCAATGACGCTGACGGTACAGGCCAGACAATTATTGTCTGGTATAGTGCAGCAGCAGAA
CAATTTGCTGAGGGCTATTGAGGCGCAACAGCATCTGTTGCAACTCACAGTCTGGGGCATCAAGCAGCTC
CAGGCAAGAATCCTGGCTGTGGAAAGATACCTAAAGGATCAACAGCTCCTGGGGATTTGGGGTTGCTCTG
GAAAACTCATTTGCACCACTGCTGTGCCTTGGAATGCTAGTTGGAGTAATAAATCTCTGGAACAGATTTG
GAATCACACGACCTGGATGGAGTGGGACAGAGAAATTAACAATTACACAAGCTTAATACACTCCTTAATT
GAAGAATCGCAAAACCAGCAAGAAAAGAATGAACAAGAATTATTGGAATTAGATAAATGGGCAAGTTTGT
GGAATTGGTTTAACATAACAAATTGGCTGTGGTATATAAAATTATTCATAATGATAGTAGGAGGCTTGGT
AGGTTTAAGAATAGTTTTTGCTGTACTTTCTATAGTGAATAGAGTTAGGCAGGGATATTCACCATTATCG
TTTCAGACCCACCTCCCAACCCCGAGGGGACCCATGCATTGCATCTCAATTAGTCAGCAACCAGGTGTGG
AAAGTCCCCAGGCTCCCCAGCAGGCAGAAGTATGCAAAGCATGCGTCTCAATTAGTCAGCAACCATAGTC
CCGCCCCTAACTCCGCCCATCCCGCCCCTAACTCCGCCCAGTTCCGCCCATTCTCCGCCCCATGGCTGAC
TAATTTTTTTTATTTATGCAGAGGCCGAGGCCGCCTCGGCCTCTGAGCTATTCCAGAAGTAGTGAGGAGG
CTTTTTTGGAGGCCTAGGCTTTTGCAAAAAGCTTTCTAGAGGTACCACCGGAGCTTACCATGACCGAGTA
CAAGCCCACGGTGCGCCTCGCCACCCGCGACGACGTCCCCAGGGCCGTACGCACCCTCGCCGCCGCGTTC
GCCGACTACCCCGCCACGCGCCACACCGTCGATCCGGACCGCCACATCGAGCGGGTCACCGAGCTGCAAG
AACTCTTCCTCACGCGCGTCGGGCTCGACATCGGCAAGGTGTGGGTCGCGGACGACGGCGCCGCCGTGGC
GGTCTGGACCACGCCGGAGAGCGTCGAAGCGGGGGCGGTGTTCGCCGAGATCGGCCCGCGCATGGCCGAG
TTGAGCGGTTCCCGGCTGGCCGCGCAGCAACAGATGGAAGGCCTCCTGGCGCCGCACCGGCCCAAGGAGC
CCGCGTGGTTCCTGGCCACCGTCGGCGTCTCGCCCGACCACCAGGGCAAGGGTCTGGGCAGCGCCGTCGT
GCTCCCCGGAGTGGAGGCGGCCGAGCGCGCCGGGGTGCCCGCCTTCCTGGAGACCTCCGCGCCCCGCAAC
CTCCCCTTCTACGAGCGGCTCGGCTTCACCGTCACCGCCGACGTCGAGGTGCCCGAAGGACCGCGCACCT
GGTGCATGACCCGCAAGCCCGGTGCCAGTTAACGAATTCTAGATCTTGAGACAAATGGCAGTATTCATCC
ACAATTTTAAAAGAAAAGGGGGGATTGGGGGGTACAGTGCAGGGGAAAGAATAGTAGACATAATAGCAAC
AGACATACAAACTAAAGAATTACAAAAACAAATTACAAAAATTCAAAATTTTCGGGTTTATTACAGGGAC
AGCAGAGATCCACTTTGGCGCCGGCTCGAGGCCTGCAGGTGCAAAGATGGATAAAGTTTTAAACAGAGAG
GAATCTTTGCAGCTAATGGACCTTCTAGGTCTTGAAAGGAGTGGGAATTGGCTCCGGTGCCCGTCAGTGG
GCAGAGCGCACATCGCCCACAGTCCCCGAGAAGTTGGGGGGAGGGGTCGGCAATTGAACCGGTGCCTAGA
GAAGGTGGCGCGGGGTAAACTGGGAAAGTGATGTCGTGTACTGGCTCCGCCTTTTTCCCGAGGGTGGGGG
AGAACCGTATATAAGTGCAGTAGTCGCCGTGAACGTTCTTTTTCGCAACGGGTTTGCCGCCAGAACACAG
GTAAGTGCCGTGTGTGGTTCCCGCGGGCCTGGCCTCTTTACGGGTTATGGCCCTTGCGTGCCTTGAATTA
CTTCCACCTGGCTGCAGTACGTGATTCTTGATCCCGAGCTTCGGGTTGGAAGTGGGTGGGAGAGTTCGAG
GCCTTGCGCTTAAGGAGCCCCTTCGCCTCGTGCTTGAGTTGAGGCCTGGCCTGGGCGCTGGGGCCGCCGC
GTGCGAATCTGGTGGCACCTTCGCGCCTGTCTCGCTGCTTTCGATAAGTCTCTAGCCATTTAAAATTTTT
GATGACCTGCTGCGACGCTTTTTTTCTGGCAAGATAGTCTTGTAAATGCGGGCCAAGATCTGCACACTGG
TATTTCGGTTTTTGGGGCCGCGGGCGGCGACGGGGCCCGTGCGTCCCAGCGCACATGTTCGGCGAGGCGG
GGCCTGCGAGCGCGGCCACCGAGAATCGGACGGGGGTAGTCTCAAGCTGGCCGGCCTGCTCTGGTGCCTG
GCCTCGCGCCGCCGTGTATCGCCCCGCCCTGGGCGGCAAGGCTGGCCCGGTCGGCACCAGTTGCGTGAGC
GGAAAGATGGCCGCTTCCCGGCCCTGCTGCAGGGAGCTCAAAATGGAGGACGCGGCGCTCGGGAGAGCGG
GCGGGTGAGTCACCCACACAAAGGAAAAGGGCCTTTCCGTCCTCAGCCGTCGCTTCATGTGACTCCACGG
AGTACCGGGCGCCGTCCAGGCACCTCGATTAGTTCTCGAGCTTTTGGAGTACGTCGTCTTTAGGTTGGGG
GGAGGGGTTTTATGCGATGGAGTTTCCCCACACTGAGTGGGTGGAGACTGAAGTTAGGCCAGCTTGGCAC
TTGATGTAATTCTCCTTGGAATTTGCCCTTTTTGAGTTTGGATCTTGGTTCATTCTCAAGCCTCAGACAG
TGGTTCAAAGTTTTTTTCTTCCATTTCAGGTGTCGTGAGGCTAGCACCGCCACCATGAACCTGCCAAGAG
CTGAGCGCCCTCGCTCCACACCGCAGCGCAGCCTCCGGGACTCCGATGGGGAAGACGGTAAAATCGATGT
CCTGGGAGAGGAGGAAGATGAAGACGAGGTGGAAGACGAGGAGGAGGAGGCGAGACAGCAGTTCCTAGAG
CAGTCGCTCCAGCCGGGGCTGCAGGTGGCCCGGTGGGGCGGGGTTGCGCTTCCCCGAGAGCACATCGAGG
GCGGCGGCGGCCCGAGTGACCCTTCAGAGTTTGGCACCAAGTTCAGGGCACCGCCAAGGTCTGCGGCGGC
CTCTGAAGATGCCCGGCAGCCGGCAAAGCCCCCCTACTCGTACATCGCGCTCATCACCATGGCCATCCTG
CAAAACCCGCACAAGCGCCTCACGCTCAGCGGCATCTGCGCCTTCATTAGTGGCCGCTTCCCATACTACC
GCCGCAAGTTCCCCGCCTGGCAGAACAGCATCCGCCACAACCTCTCGCTGAACGACTGCTTCGTTAAGAT
CCCCCGCGAGCCGGGCCACCCAGGCAAGGGCAACTACTGGAGCCTGGACCCCGCCTCCCAGGACATGTTC
GACAATGGCAGCTTTCTCCGGCGTAGGAAGCGTTTCAAGCGCCACCAACTGACCCCGGGAGCCCACCTGC
CCCACCCCTTCCCTCTACCTGCTGCACACGCCGCCCTGCACAACCCCCACCCAGGCCCTCTGCTTGGGGC
CCCTGCCCCGCCGCAGCCAGTCCCGGGGGCCTACCCCAACACCGCCCCCGGGAGACGCCCTTACGCTCTG
CTGCACCCGCATCCTCTTCGCTACCTACTGCTCTCGGCCCGCGTCTATGCCGGGGCACCGAAGAAAGCAG
AAGGCGCGGACCTGGCGACCCCGGCACCCTTCCCGTGCTGCAGCCCTCACTTGGTCCTCAGCCTTGGGAG
GAGGGCAAGGGTCTGGCGTCGCCACCGGGAGGCGGATGCTTCTCTTTCAGCATTGAGAGTATTATGCAAG
GGGTCAGGGGAGCGGGTACAGGGGCTGCGCAGAGTTTGTCCCCGACCGCGTGGAGCTACTGCCACCTGCT
CCAGCGACCATCAAGCCTGTTGCATCCCCAAACCGCTGCCCCTTTGCTGCAAGTGTCCGCCGCCGCTGCT
GCTCGGACAATTTTGCAGCAATAGCAGCAGCATCAGGAGGACTGCGCCAACGGCTGCGCTCCCACCAAGG
GCGCGGTGCTGGGCGGGCACCTGTCGGCCTCGTCGGCGCTGCTAGTAATGAACTAGTCCGTAACTTGAAA
GTATTTCGATTTCTTGGCTTTATATATCTTGTGGAAAGGACGATAATCCCGACATAGCGACCACGGAACG
CGTTAAGTCGACAATCAACCTCTGGATTACAAAATTTGTGAAAGATTGACTGGTATTCTTAACTATGTTG
CTCCTTTTACGCTATGTGGATACGCTGCTTTAATGCCTTTGTATCATGCTATTGCTTCCCGTATGGCTTT
CATTTTCTCCTCCTTGTATAAATCCTGGTTGCTGTCTCTTTATGAGGAGTTGTGGCCCGTTGTCAGGCAA
CGTGGCGTGGTGTGCACTGTGTTTGCTGACGCAACCCCCACTGGTTGGGGCATTGCCACCACCTGTCAGC
TCCTTTCCGGGACTTTCGCTTTCCCCCTCCCTATTGCCACGGCGGAACTCATCGCCGCCTGCCTTGCCCG
CTGCTGGACAGGGGCTCGGCTGTTGGGCACTGACAATTCCGTGGTGTTGTCGGGGAAATCATCGTCCTTT
CCTTGGCTGCTCGCCTGTGTTGCCACCTGGATTCTGCGCGGGACGTCCTTCTGCTACGTCCCTTCGGCCC
TCAATCCAGCGGACCTTCCTTCCCGCGGCCTGCTGCCGGCTCTGCGGCCTCTTCCGCGTCTTCGCCTTCG
CCCTCAGACGAGTCGGATCTCCCTTTGGGCCGCCTCCCCGCGTCGACTTTAAGACCAATGACTTACAAGG
CAGCTGTAGATCTTAGCCACTTTTTAAAAGAAAAGGGGGGACTGGAAGGGCTAATTCACTCCCAACGAAG
ACAAGATCTGCTTTTTGCTTGTACTGGGTCTCTCTGGTTAGACCAGATCTGAGCCTGGGAGCTCTCTGGC
TAACTAGGGAACCCACTGCTTAAGCCTCAATAAAGCTTGCCTTGAGTGCTTCAAGTAGTGTGTGCCCGTC
TGTTGTGTGACTCTGGTAACTAGAGATCCCTCAGACCCTTTTAGTCAGTGTGGAAAATCTCTAGCAGTAC
GTATAGTAGTTCATGTCATCTTATTATTCAGTATTTATAACTTGCAAAGAAATGAATATCAGAGAGTGAG
AGGAACTTGTTTATTGCAGCTTATAATGGTTACAAATAAAGCAATAGCATCACAAATTTCACAAATAAAG
CATTTTTTTCACTGCATTCTAGTTGTGGTTTGTCCAAACTCATCAATGTATCTTATCATGTCTGGCTCTA
GCTATCCCGCCCCTAACTCCGCCCATCCCGCCCCTAACTCCGCCCAGTTCCGCCCATTCTCCGCCCCATG
GCTGACTAATTTTTTTTATTTATGCAGAGGCCGAGGCCGCCTCGGCCTCTGAGCTATTCCAGAAGTAGTG
AGGAGGCTTTTTTGGAGGCCTAGGGACGTACCCAATTCGCCCTATAGTGAGTCGTATTACGCGCGCTCAC
TGGCCGTCGTTTTACAACGTCGTGACTGGGAAAACCCTGGCGTTACCCAACTTAATCGCCTTGCAGCACA
TCCCCCTTTCGCCAGCTGGCGTAATAGCGAAGAGGCCCGCACCGATCGCCCTTCCCAACAGTTGCGCAGC
CTGAATGGCGAATGGG
[124 nt withheld, positions 6947-7070]
C
[91 nt withheld, positions 7072-7162]
A
[49 nt withheld, positions 7164-7212]
CCTTTGACGTTGGAGTCCACGTTCTTT
[37 nt withheld, positions 7240-7276]
ACCCTATCTCGGTCTATTCTTTTGATTTATAAGGGATTTTGCCGATTTCGGCCTATTGGTTAAAAAATGA
GCTGATTTAACAAAAATTTAACGCGAATTTTAACAAAATATTAACGCTTACAATTTAGGTGGCACTTTTC
GGGGAAATGTGCGCGGAACCCCTATTTGTTTATTTTTCTAAATACATTCAAATATGTATCCGCTCATGAG
ACAATAACCCTGATAAATGCTTCAATAATATTGAAAAAGGAAGAGTATGAGTATTCAACATTTCCGTGTC
GCCCTTATTCCCTTTTTTGCGGCATTTTGCCTTCCTGTTTTTGCTCACCCAGAAACGCTGGTGAAAGTAA
AAGATGCTGAAGATCAGTTGGGTGCACGAGTGGGTTACATCGAACTGGATCTCAACAGCGGTAAGATCCT
TGAGAGTTTTCGCCCCGAAGAACGTTTTCCAATGATGAGCACTTTTAAAGTTCTGCTATGTGGCGCGGTA
TTATCCCGTATTGACGCCGGGCAAGAGCAACTCGGTCGCCGCATACACTATTCTCAGAATGACTTGGTTG
AGTACTCACCAGTCACAGAAAAGCATCTTACGGATGGCATGACAGTAAGAGAATTATGCAGTGCTGCCAT
AACCATGAGTGATAACACTGCGGCCAACTTACTTCTGACAACGATCGGAGGACCGAAGGAGCTAACCGCT
TTTTTGCACAACATGGGGGATCATGTAACTCGCCTTGATCGTTGGGAACCGGAGCTGAATGAAGCCATAC
CAAACGACGAGCGTGACACCACGATGCCTGTAGCAATGGCAACAACGTTGCGCAAACTATTAACTGGCGA
ACTACTTACTCTAGCTTCCCGGCAACAATTAATAGACTGGATGGAGGCGGATAAAGTTGCAGGACCACTT
CTGCGCTCGGCCCTTCCGGCTGGCTGGTTTATTGCTGATAAATCTGGAGCCGGTGAGCGTGGGTCTCGCG
GTATCATTGCAGCACTGGGGCCAGATGGTAAGCCCTCCCGTATCGTAGTTATCTACACGACGGGGAGTCA
GGCAACTATGGATGAACGAAATAGACAGATCGCTGAGATAGGTGCCTCACTGATTAAGCATTGGTAACTG
TCAGACCAAGTTTACTCATATATACTTTAGATTGATTTAAAACTTCATTTTTAATTTAAAAGGATCTAGG
TGAAGATCCTTTTTGATAATCTCATGACCAAAATCCCTTAACGTGAGTTTTCGTTCCACTGAGCGTCAGA
CCCCGTAGAAAAGATCAAAGGATCTTCTTGAGATCCTTTTTTTCTGCGCGTAATCTGCTGCTTGCAAACA
AAAAAACCACCGCTACCAGCGGTGGTTTGTTTGCCGGATCAAGAGCTACCAACTCTTTTTCCGAAGGTAA
CTGGCTTCAGCAGAGCGCAGATACCAAATACTGTTCTTCTAGTGTAGCCGTAGTTAGGCCACCACTTCAA
GAACTCTGTAGCACCGCCTACATACCTCGCTCTGCTAATCCTGTTACCAGTGGCTGCTGCCAGTGGCGAT
AAGTCGTGTCTTACCGGGTTGGACTCAAGACGATAGTTACCGGATAAGGCGCAGCGGTCGGGCTGAACGG
GGGGTTCGTGCACACAGCCCAGCTTGGAGCGAACGACCTACACCGAACTGAGATACCTACAGCGTGAGCT
ATGAGAAAGCGCCACGCTTCCCGAAGGGAGAAAGGCGGACAGGTATCCGGTAAGCGGCAGGGTCGGAACA
GGAGAGCGCACGAGGGAGCTTCCAGGGGGAAACGCCTGGTATCTTTATAGTCCTGTCGGGTTTCGCCACC
TCTGACTTGAGCGTCGATTTTTGTGATGCTCGTCAGGGGGGCGGAGCCTATGGAAAAACGCCAGCAACGC
GGCCTTTTTACGGTTCCTGGCCTTTTGCTGGCCTTTTGCTCACATGTTCTTTCCTGCGTTATCCCCTGAT
TCTGTGGATAACCGTATTACCGCCTTTGAGTGAGCTGATACCGCTCGCCGCAGCCGAACGACCGAGCGCA
GCGAGTCAGTGAGCGAGGAAGCGGAAGAGCGCCCAATACGCAAACCGCCTCTCCCCGCGCGTTGGCCGAT
TCATTAATGCAGCTGGCACGACAGGTTTCCCGACTGGAAAGCGGGCAGTGAGCGCAACGCAATTAATGTG
AGTTAGCTCACTCATTAGGCACCCCAGGCTTTACACTTTATGCTTCCGGCTCGTATGTTGTGTGGAATTG
TGAGCGGATAACAATTTCACACAGGAAACAGCTATGACCATGATTACGCCAAGCGCGCAATTAACCCTCA
CTAAAGGGAACAAAAGCTGGAGCTGCAAGC
