>Addgene plasmid #143514 | TFORF1517 | depositor partial sequence | sequence record 282672 | Insert
ACCGCCACCATGAACCTGCCAAGAGCTGAGCGCCCTCGCTCCACACCGCAGCGCAGCCTCCGGGACTCCG
ATGGGGAAGACGGTAAAATCGATGTCCTGGGAGAGGAGGAAGATGAAGACGAGGTGGAAGACGAGGAGGA
GGAGGCGAGACAGCAGTTCCTAGAGCAGTCGCTCCAGCCGGGGCTGCAGGTGGCCCGGTGGGGCGGGGTT
GCGCTTCCCCGAGAGCACATCGAGGGCGGCGGCGGCCCGAGTGACCCTTCAGAGTTTGGCACCAAGTTCA
GGGCACCGCCAAGGTCTGCGGCGGCCTCTGAAGATGCCCGGCAGCCGGCAAAGCCCCCCTACTCGTACAT
CGCGCTCATCACCATGGCCATCCTGCAAAACCCGCACAAGCGCCTCACGCTCAGCGGCATCTGCGCCTTC
ATTAGTGGCCGCTTCCCATACTACCGCCGCAAGTTCCCCGCCTGGCAGAACAGCATCCGCCACAACCTCT
CGCTGAACGACTGCTTCGTTAAGATCCCCCGCGAGCCGGGCCACCCAGGCAAGGGCAACTACTGGAGCCT
GGACCCCGCCTCCCAGGACATGTTCGACAATGGCAGCTTTCTCCGGCGTAGGAAGCGTTTCAAGCGCCAC
CAACTGACCCCGGGAGCCCACCTGCCCCACCCCTTCCCTCTACCTGCTGCACACGCCGCCCTGCACAACC
CCCACCCAGGCCCTCTGCTTGGGGCCCCTGCCCCGCCGCAGCCAGTCCCGGGGGCCTACCCCAACACCGC
CCCCGGGAGACGCCCTTACGCTCTGCTGCACCCGCATCCTCTTCGCTACCTACTGCTCTCGGCCCGCGTC
TATGCCGGGGCACCGAAGAAAGCAGAAGGCGCGGACCTGGCGACCCCGGCACCCTTCCCGTGCTGCAGCC
CTCACTTGGTCCTCAGCCTTGGGAGGAGGGCAAGGGTCTGGCGTCGCCACCGGGAGGCGGATGCTTCTCT
TTCAGCATTGAGAGTATTATGCAAGGGGTCAGGGGAGCGGGTACAGGGGCTGCGCAGAGTTTGTCCCCGA
CCGCGTGGAGCTACTGCCACCTGCTCCAGCGACCATCAAGCCTGTTGCATCCCCAAACCGCTGCCCCTTT
GCTGCAAGTGTCCGCCGCCGCTGCTGCTCGGACAATTTTGCAGCAATAGCAGCAGCATCAGGAGGACTGC
GCCAACGGCTGCGCTCCCACCAAGGGCGCGGTGCTGGGCGGGCACCTGTCGGCCTCGTCGGCGCTGCTAG
TAATGAACTAGTCCGTAACTTGAAAGTATTTCGATTTCTTGGCTTTATATATCTTGTGGAAAGGACGATA
ATCCCGACATAGCGACCACGGA
