>Addgene plasmid #143514 | TFORF1517 | depositor partial sequence | sequence record 282673 | Barcode
TAATCCCGACATAGCGACCACGGA
